>Addgene plasmid #173793 | PB-UBC-mARG3 | addgene full sequence | sequence record 340013 | Addgene NGS Result
CCGTCGCTGTGCATTTAGGACATCTCAGTCGCCGCTTGGAGCTCCCGTGAGGCGTGCTTGTCAATGCGGT
AAGTGTCACTGATTTTGAACTATAACGACCGCGTGAGTCAAAATGACGCATGATTATCTTTTACGTGACT
TTTAAGATTTAACTCATACGATAATTATATTGTTATTTCATGTTCTACTTACGTGATAACTTATTATATA
TATATTTTCTTGTTATAGATATCAACTAGAATGCTAGCCTCGAGGGCCTCCGCGCCGGGTTTTGGCGCCT
CCCGCGGGCGCCCCCCTCCTCACGGCGAGCGCTGCCACGTCAGACGAAGGGCGCAGCGAGCGTCCTGATC
CTTCCGCCCGGACGCTCAGGACAGCGGCCCGCTGCTCATAAGACTCGGCCTTAGAACCCCAGTATCAGCA
GAAGGACATTTTAGGACGGGACTTGGGTGACTCTAGGGCACTGGTTTTCTTTCCAGAGAGCGGAACAGGC
GAGGAAAAGTAGTCCCTTCTCGGCGATTCTGCGGAGGGATCTCCGTGGGGCGGTGAACGCCGATGATTAT
ATAAGGACGCGCCGGGTGTGGCACAGCTAGTTCCGTCGCAGCCGGGATTTGGGTCGCAGTTCTTGTTTGT
GGATCGCTGTGATCGTCACTTGGTGAGTAGCGGGCTGCTGGGCTGGCCGGGGCTTTCGTGGCCGCCGGGC
CGCTCGGTGGGACGGAGGCGTGTGGAGAGACCGCCAAGGGCTGTAGTCTGGGTCCGCGAGCAAGGTTGCC
CTGAACTGGGGGTTGGGGGGAGCGCAGCAAAATGGCGGCTGTTCCCGAGTCTTGAATGGAAGACGCTTGT
GAGGCGGGCTGTGAGGTCGTTGAAACAAGGTGGGGGGCATGGTGGGCGGCAAGAACCCAAGGTCTTGAGG
CCTTCGCTAATGCGGGAAAGCTCTTATTCGGGTGAGATGGGCTGGGGCACCATCTGGGGACCCTGACGTG
AAGTTTGTCACTGACTGGAGAACTCGGTTTGTCGTCTGTTGCGGGGGCGGCAGTTATGGCGGTGCCGTTG
GGCAGTGCACCCGTACCTTTGGGAGCGCGCGCCCTCGTCGTGTCGTGACGTCACCCGTTCTGTTGGCTTA
TAATGCAGGGTGGGGCCACCTGCCGGTAGGTGTGCGGTAGGCTTTTCTCCGTCGCAGGACGCAGGGTTCG
GGCCTAGGGTAGGCTCTCCTGAATCGACAGGCGCCGGACCTCTGGTGAGGGGAGGGATAAGTGAGGCGTC
AGTTTCTCTGGTCGGTTTTATGTACCTATCTTCTTAAGTAGCTGAAGCTCCGGTTTTGAACTATGCGCTC
GGGGTTGGCGAGTGTGTTTTGTGAAGTTTTTTAGGCACCTTTTGAAATGTAATCATTTGGGTCAATATGT
AATTTTCAGTGTTAGACTAGTAAATTGTCCGCTAAATTCTGGCCGTTTTTGGCTTTTTTGTTAGACGGAT
CCATGAATTCGCCACCATGGCCGTGGAACACAACATGCAGAGCAGCACCATCGTGGACGTGCTGGAAAAG
ATCCTGGACAAGGGCGTCGTGATCGCCGGGGACATCACAGTGGGAATCGCCGACGTGGAACTGCTGACCA
TCAAGATCCGGCTGATCGTGGCCAGCGTGGACAAGGCCAAAGAAATCGGCATGGATTGGTGGGAGAACGA
CCCCTACCTGAGCAGCAAGGGCGCCAACAACAAGGCCCTGGAAGAGGAAAACAAGATGCTGCACGAGCGG
CTGAAAACACTGGAAGAGAAGATCGAGACAAAGCGCGGTGCCCCGGGATCTGGCGCAACAAATTTTAGTC
TTTTAAAGCAGGCAGGAGACGTCGAGGAAAACCCTGGACCCGTGAGCGAGACAAACGAGACAGGCATCTA
CATCTTCAGCGCCATCCAGACAGACAAGGATGAGGAATTCGGCGCCGTGGAAGTGGAAGGGACCAAGGCT
GAGACATTCCTGATCCGGTATAAGGACGCCGCCATGGTGGCCGCCGAAGTGCCCATGAAGATCTACCACC
CCAACCGGCAGAACCTGCTGATGCACCAGAATGCCGTGGCCGCCATCATGGACAAGAACGACACCGTGAT
CCCCATCAGCTTCGGCAACGTGTTCAAGAGCAAAGAGGACGTGAAGGTGCTCCTGGAAAACCTGTACCCC
CAGTTCGAGAAGCTGTTCCCCGCCATCAAGGGAAAGATCGAAGTGGGCCTGAAGGTGATCGGCAAGAAAG
AGTGGCTCGAAAAGAAAGTGAACGAGAACCCCGAGCTGGAAAAAGTGTCCGCCAGCGTGAAGGGCAAGAG
CGAGGCCGCTGGCTACTACGAGAGAATCCAGCTGGGCGGCATGGCCCAGAAGATGTTCACAAGCCTGCAG
AAAGAAGTGAAAACCGACGTGTTCAGCCCCCTGGAAGAAGCCGCCGAGGCCGCCAAAGCCAATGAGCCTA
CAGGCGAAACAATGCTGCTGAACGCCAGCTTCCTGATCAACAGAGAGGATGAGGCCAAGTTCGACGAGAA
AGTCAATGAGGCCCACGAGAACTGGAAGGATAAGGCCGACTTCCACTACAGCGGCCCCTGGCCCGCCTAC
AACTTCGTGAACATCCGGCTGAAGGTGGAAGAGAAGGGGGCACCTGGCTCGGGAGCGACCAACTTCTCAT
TACTCAAACAAGCCGGAGACGTTGAGGAGAATCCAGGCCCTGTGCTGCACAAGCTCGTGACCGCCCCCAT
CAACCTGGTCGTGAAGATCGGCGAGAAGGTGCAGGAAGAGGCCGACAAGCAGCTGTACGACCTGCCCACC
ATCCAGCAGAAGCTGATCCAGCTGCAGATGATGTTCGAGCTGGGCGAGATCCCCGAGGAAGCCTTCCAGG
AAAAAGAGGACGAACTGCTGATGAGATACGAGATCGCCAAGCGGCGCGAGATTGAGCAGTGGGAAGAACT
GACCCAGAAGCGGAATGAGGAAAGCGGTGCCCCGGGATCTGGCGCAACAAATTTTAGTCTTTTAAAGCAG
GCAGGAGACGTCGAGGAAAACCCTGGACCCGTGGGCGAGCTGCTGTACCTCTACGGCCTGATCCCCACCA
AAGAGGCCGCTGCTATCGAGCCCTTCCCATTCTACAAGGGCTTCGACGGCGAGCACAGCCTGTACCCTAT
CGCCTTCGACCAAGTGACCGCCGTGGTGTTCAAGCTGGACGCCGACACCTACAGCGAGAAAGTGATCCAG
GAAAAGATGGAACAGGACATGAGCTGGCTGCAGGAAAAGGCCTTCCACCACCACGAGACAGTGGCCGCCC
TGTATGAGGAATTCACCATCATCCCCCTGAAGTTCTGCACCATCTATAAGGGAGAGGAATCCCTGCAGGC
CGCCATCGAGATCAACAAAGAGAAGATCGAAAACTCCCTGACCCTGCTGCAGGGCAACGAGGAATGGAAC
GTGAAGATCTACTGCGACGACACCGAGCTGAAGAAGGGCATCAGCGAGACAAACGAGAGCGTGAAGGCCA
AGAAGCAGGAAATCAGCCACCTGAGCCCCGGCAGACAGTTCTTCGAGAAGAAGAAGATTGACCAGCTCAT
CGAGAAAGAGCTGGAACTGCACAAGAACAAAGTGTGCGAGGAAATCCACGACAAGCTGATTGAGCTGAGC
CTCTACGACTCCGTGAAGAAGAACTGGTCCAAGGACGTGACAGGCGCTGCCGAACAGATGGCCTGGAACA
GCGTGTTCCTGCTGCCCAGCCTGCAGATCACCAAGTTCGTGAACGAGATCGAGGAACTCCAGCAGCGGCT
GGAGAACAAGGGATGGAAGTTCGAAGTGACCGGCCCCTGGCCTCCCTACCACTTCAGCAGCTTTGCCGGG
GCACCTGGCTCGGGAGCGACCAACTTCTCATTACTCAAACAAGCCGGAGACGTTGAGGAGAATCCAGGCC
CTGTGCAGCCCGTGTCCCAGGCCAACGGCAGAATCCACCTGGATCCCGATCAGGCCGAACAGGGACTGGC
CCAGCTCGTGATGACCGTGATCGAGCTGCTGCGGCAGATCGTGGAACGGCACGCCATGAGAAGAGTGGAA
GGCGGCACCCTGACCGACGAGCAGATCGAGAATCTGGGAATCGCCCTGATGAACCTGGAAGAGAAGATGG
ACGAGCTGAAAGAGGTGTTCGGACTGGACGCCGAGGACCTGAACATCGACCTGGGCCCTCTGGGCAGCCT
GCTGTGAAAGCTTCATGGCCGCAATAAAATATCTTTATTTTCATTACATCTGTGTGTTGGTTTTTTGTGT
GTCAATTCCTGCAGCCCAATTCCGATCATATTCAATAACCCTTAATATAACTTCGTATAATGTATGCTAT
ACGAAGTTATTAGGTCTGAAGAGGAGTTTACGTCCAGCCAAGCTAGCTTGGCTGCAGGTCGTCGAAATTC
TACCGGGTAGGGGAGGCGCTTTTCCCAAGGCAGTCTGGAGCATGCGCTTTAGCAGCCCCGCTGGGCACTT
GGCGCTACACAAGTGGCCTCTGGCCTCGCACACATTCCACATCCACCGGTAGGCGCCAACCGGCTCCGTT
CTTTGGTGGCCCCTTCGCGCCACCTTCTACTCCTCCCCTAGTCAGGAAGTTCCCCCCCGCCCCGCAGCTC
GCGTCGTGCAGGACGTGACAAATGGAAGTAGCACGTCTCACTAGTCTCGTGCAGATGGACAGCACCGCTG
AGCAATGGAAGCGGGTAGGCCTTTGGGGCAGCGGCCAATAGCAGCTTTGCTCCTTCGCTTTCTGGGCTCA
GAGGCTGGGAAGGGGTGGGTCCGGGGGCGGGCTCAGGGGCGGGCTCAGGGGCGGGGCGGGCGCCCGAAGG
TCCTCCGGAGGCCCGGCATTCTGCACGCTTCAAAAGCGCACGTCTGCCGCGCTGTTCTCCTCTTCCTCAT
CTCCGGGCCTTTCGACCTGCAGCCTGTTGACAATTAATCATCGGCATAGTATATCGGCATAGTATAATAC
GACAAGGTGAGGAACTAAACCATGGGATCGGCCATTGAACAAGATGGATTGCACGCAGGTTCTCCGGCCG
CTTGGGTGGAGAGGCTATTCGGCTATGACTGGGCACAACAGACAATCGGCTGCTCTGATGCCGCCGTGTT
CCGGCTGTCAGCGCAGGGGCGCCCGGTTCTTTTTGTCAAGACCGACCTGTCCGGTGCCCTGAATGAACTG
CAGGACGAGGCAGCGCGGCTATCGTGGCTGGCCACGACGGGCGTTCCTTGCGCAGCTGTGCTCGACGTTG
TCACTGAAGCGGGAAGGGACTGGCTGCTATTGGGCGAAGTGCCGGGGCAGGATCTCCTGTCATCTCACCT
TGCTCCTGCCGAGAAAGTATCCATCATGGCTGATGCAATGCGGCGGCTGCATACGCTTGATCCGGCTACC
TGCCCATTCGACCACCAAGCGAAACATCGCATCGAGCGAGCACGTACTCGGATGGAAGCCGGTCTTGTCG
ATCAGGATGATCTGGACGAAGAGCATCAGGGGCTCGCGCCAGCCGAACTGTTCGCCAGGCTCAAGGCGCG
CATGCCCGACGGCGATGATCTCGTCGTGACCCATGGCGATGCCTGCTTGCCGAATATCATGGTGGAAAAT
GGCCGCTTTTCTGGATTCATCGACTGTGGCCGGCTGGGTGTGGCGGACCGCTATCAGGACATAGCGTTGG
CTACCCGTGATATTGCTGAAGAGCTTGGCGGCGAATGGGCTGACCGCTTCCTCGTGCTTTACGGTATCGC
CGCTCCCGATTCGCAGCGCATCGCCTTCTATCGCCTTCTTGACGAGTTCTTCTGAGGGGATCAATTCTCT
AGAGCTCGCTGATCAGCCTCGACTGTGCCTTCTAGTTGCCAGCCATCTGTTGTTTGCCCCTCCCCCGTGC
CTTCCTTGACCCTGGAAGGTGCCACTCCCACTGTCCTTTCCTAATAAAATGAGGAAATTGCATCGCATTG
TCTGAGTAGGTGTCATTCTATTCTGGGGGGTGGGGTGGGGCAGGACAGCAAGGGGGAGGATTGGGAAGAC
AATAGCAGGCATGCTGGGGATGCGGTGGGCTCTATGGCTTCTGAGGCGGAAAGAACCAGCTGGGGCTCGA
CTAGAGCTTGCGGAACCCTTAATATAACTTCGTATAATGTATGCTATACGAAGTTATTAGGTCCCTCGAC
ATACTAGTTAAAAGTTTTGTTACTTTATAGAAGAAATTTTGAGTTTTTGTTTTTTTTTAATAAATAAATA
AACATAAATAAATTGTTTGTTGAATTTATTATTAGTATGTAAGTGTAAATATAATAAAACTTAATATCTA
TTCAAATTAATAAATAAACCTCGATATACAGACCGATAAAACACATGCGTCAATTTTACGCATGATTATC
TTTAACGTACGTCACAATATGATTATCTTTCTAGGGTTAATCTAGTATACGCGTATGCGGCCGCTTAATT
AATCCAGCTTTTGTTCCCTTTAGTGAGGGTTAATTGCGCGCTTGGCGTAATCATGGTCATAGCTGTTTCC
TGTGTGAAATTGTTATCCGCTCACAATTCCACACAACATACGAGCCGGAAGCATAAAGTGTAAAGCCTGG
GGTGCCTAATGAGTGAGCTAACTCACATTAATTGCGTTGCGCTCACTGCCCGCTTTCCAGTCGGGAAACC
TGTCGTGCCAGCTGCATTAATGAATCGGCCAACGCGCGGGGAGAGGCGGTTTGCGTATTGGGCGCTCTTC
CGCTTCCTCGCTCACTGACTCGCTGCGCTCGGTCGTTCGGCTGCGGCGAGCGGTATCAGCTCACTCAAAG
GCGGTAATACGGTTATCCACAGAATCAGGGGATAACGCAGGAAAGAACATGTGAGCAAAAGGCCAGCAAA
AGGCCAGGAACCGTAAAAAGGCCGCGTTGCTGGCGTTTTTCCATAGGCTCCGCCCCCCTGACGAGCATCA
CAAAAATCGACGCTCAAGTCAGAGGTGGCGAAACCCGACAGGACTATAAAGATACCAGGCGTTTCCCCCT
GGAAGCTCCCTCGTGCGCTCTCCTGTTCCGACCCTGCCGCTTACCGGATACCTGTCCGCCTTTCTCCCTT
CGGGAAGCGTGGCGCTTTCTCATAGCTCACGCTGTAGGTATCTCAGTTCGGTGTAGGTCGTTCGCTCCAA
GCTGGGCTGTGTGCACGAACCCCCCGTTCAGCCCGACCGCTGCGCCTTATCCGGTAACTATCGTCTTGAG
TCCAACCCGGTAAGACACGACTTATCGCCACTGGCAGCAGCCACTGGTAACAGGATTAGCAGAGCGAGGT
ATGTAGGCGGTGCTACAGAGTTCTTGAAGTGGTGGCCTAACTACGGCTACACTAGAAGAACAGTATTTGG
TATCTGCGCTCTGCTGAAGCCAGTTACCTTCGGAAAAAGAGTTGGTAGCTCTTGATCCGGCAAACAAACC
ACCGCTGGTAGCGGTGGTTTTTTTGTTTGCAAGCAGCAGATTACGCGCAGAAAAAAAGGATCTCAAGAAG
ATCCTTTGATCTTTTCTACGGGGTCTGACGCTCAGTGGAACGAAAACTCACGTTAAGGGATTTTGGTCAT
GAGATTATCAAAAAGGATCTTCACCTAGATCCTTTTAAATTAAAAATGAAGTTTTAAATCAATCTAAAGT
ATATATGAGTAAACTTGGTCTGACAGTTACCAATGCTTAATCAGTGAGGCACCTATCTCAGCGATCTGTC
TATTTCGTTCATCCATAGTTGCCTGACTCCCCGTCGTGTAGATAACTACGATACGGGAGGGCTTACCATC
TGGCCCCAGTGCTGCAATGATACCGCGAGACCCACGCTCACCGGCTCCAGATTTATCAGCAATAAACCAG
CCAGCCGGAAGGGCCGAGCGCAGAAGTGGTCCTGCAACTTTATCCGCCTCCATCCAGTCTATTAATTGTT
GCCGGGAAGCTAGAGTAAGTAGTTCGCCAGTTAATAGTTTGCGCAACGTTGTTGCCATTGCTACAGGCAT
CGTGGTGTCACGCTCGTCGTTTGGTATGGCTTCATTCAGCTCCGGTTCCCAACGATCAAGGCGAGTTACA
TGATCCCCCATGTTGTGCAAAAAAGCGGTTAGCTCCTTCGGTCCTCCGATCGTTGTCAGAAGTAAGTTGG
CCGCAGTGTTATCACTCATGGTTATGGCAGCACTGCATAATTCTCTTACTGTCATGCCATCCGTAAGATG
CTTTTCTGTGACTGGTGAGTACTCAACCAAGTCATTCTGAGAATAGTGTATGCGGCGACCGAGTTGCTCT
TGCCCGGCGTCAATACGGGATAATACCGCGCCACATAGCAGAACTTTAAAAGTGCTCATCATTGGAAAAC
GTTCTTCGGGGCGAAAACTCTCAAGGATCTTACCGCTGTTGAGATCCAGTTCGATGTAACCCACTCGTGC
ACCCAACTGATCTTCAGCATCTTTTACTTTCACCAGCGTTTCTGGGTGAGCAAAAACAGGAAGGCAAAAT
GCCGCAAAAAAGGGAATAAGGGCGACACGGAAATGTTGAATACTCATACTCTTCCTTTTTCAATATTATT
GAAGCATTTATCAGGGTTATTGTCTCATGAGCGGATACATATTTGAATGTATTTAGAAAAATAAACAAAT
AGGGGTTCCGCGCACATTTCCCCGAAAAGTGCCACCTAAATTGTAAGCGTTAATATTTTGTTAAAATTCG
CGTTAAATTTTTGTTAAATCAGCTCATTTTTTAACCAATAGGCCGAAATCGGCAAAATCCCTTATAAATC
AAAAGAATAGACCGAGATAGGGT
[37 nt withheld, positions 8774-8810]
AAAGAACGTGGACTCCAACGTCAAAGG
[49 nt withheld, positions 8838-8886]
T
[91 nt withheld, positions 8888-8978]
G
[124 nt withheld, positions 8980-9103]
CCCATTCGCCATTCAGGCTGCGCAACTGTTGGGAAGGGCGATCGGTGCGGGCCTCTTCGCTATTACGCCA
GCTGGCGAAAGGGGGATGTGCTGCAAGGCGATTAAGTTGGGTAACGCCAGGGTTTTCCCAGTCACGACGT
TGTAAAACGACGGCCAGTGAGCGCGCGTAATACGACTCACTATAGGGCGAATTGGGGCGCGCCATTCTAG
ATTAACCCTAGAAAGATAGTCTGCGTAAAATTGACGCATGCATTCTTGAAATATTGCTCTCTCTTTCTAA
ATAGCGCGAAT
Features (pLannotate 1.2.2; 21 found; start..end, strand, type, name):
    255..1466    +  promoter       UbC promoter: human ubiquitin C promoter
   1487..1786    +  CDS            gvpJ: GVPJ_BACME - Protein inferred from homology: Swiss-Prot protein existence level 3. Gas vesicles are small, hollow, gas filled protein structures that are found in several microbial planktonic microorganisms. They allow the positioning of the organism at the favorable depth for growth. This protein could be important for the shape determination of the gas vesicle. From Bacillus megaterium.
   4223..4271    +  polyA_signal   poly(A) signal: synthetic polyadenylation signal
   4317..4350    -  protein_bind   loxP: Cre-mediated recombination occurs in the 8-bp core sequence (GCATACAT). Cre recombinase
   4415..4914    +  promoter       PGK promoter: mouse phosphoglycerate kinase 1 promoter
   4926..4973    +  promoter       EM7 promoter: synthetic bacterial promoter&nbsp
   4992..5795    +  CDS            NeoR/KanR: aminoglycoside phosphotransferase from Tn5; aph(3')-II (or nptII); confers resistance to neomycin, kanamycin, and G418 (Geneticin®)
   5833..6057    +  polyA_signal   bGH poly(A) signal: bovine growth hormone polyadenylation signal
   6061..6082    +  promoter       SV40 promoter (fragment): SV40 enhancer and early promoter
   6114..6147    -  protein_bind   loxP: Cre-mediated recombination occurs in the 8-bp core sequence (GCATACAT). Cre recombinase
   6457..6475    -  promoter       T3 promoter: promoter for bacteriophage T3 RNA polymerase
   6520..6536    -  protein_bind   lac operator: The lac repressor binds to the lac operator to inhibit transcription in E. coli. This inhibition can be relieved by adding lactose or isopropyl-β-D-thiogalactopyranoside (IPTG). lac repressor encoded by lacI
   6544..6574    -  promoter       lac promoter: promoter for the E. coli lac operon
   6589..6610    -  protein_bind   CAP binding site: CAP binding activates transcription in the presence of cAMP. E. coli catabolite activator protein
   6623..6715    -  CDS            lacI (fragment): lac repressor; lacI; The lac repressor binds to the lac operator to inhibit transcription in E. coli. This inhibition can be relieved by adding lactose or isopropyl-β-D-thiogalactopyranoside (IPTG).
   6898..7486    -  rep_origin     ori: high-copy-number ColE1/pMB1/pBR322/pUC origin of replication
   7657..8517    -  CDS            AmpR: β-lactamase; bla; confers resistance to ampicillin, carbenicillin, and related antibiotics
   8518..8622    -  promoter       AmpR promoter: bla
   8675..9103    -  rep_origin     f1 ori (sequence partly withheld): f1 bacteriophage origin of replication; arrow indicates direction of (+) strand synthesis
   9108..9263    -  CDS            lacZα (fragment): LacZα fragment of β-galactosidase; lacZ fragment
   9271..9289    +  promoter       T7 promoter: promoter for bacteriophage T7 RNA polymerase
