[The description below was written by a language model from this plasmid's Addgene catalogue record and pLannotate feature annotations shown in this document.]
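Description:
PB-UBC-mARG3 is a mammalian expression plasmid built on the PB-UBC backbone. It carries the third cassette of the mammalian acoustic reporter gene (mARG) system, which encodes the gas vesicle proteins GvpJ, F, G, L and K. The "PB" prefix suggests a piggyBac transposon design, but the automated annotation of the 9,394-nt sequence does not identify transposon terminal repeats, so this cannot be confirmed from the record. In bacteria the plasmid is maintained at high copy through a ColE1/pUC-type origin with ampicillin selection (AmpR). It also retains cloning-vector remnants, including an f1 origin, a lacZα fragment, lac promoter/operator elements, and flanking T7 and T3 promoters.

The human ubiquitin C promoter drives the insert, which was cloned between EcoRI and HindIII sites and ends in a synthetic poly(A) signal. Only the first open reading frame, gvpJ (matched to the Bacillus megaterium protein), was recognised by the annotation. The roughly 2.4 kb between it and the poly(A) signal is unannotated and presumably holds the remaining Gvp genes. The record does not state how these are linked into one transcript.

Downstream lies a selection cassette flanked by loxP sites in the same orientation. In it, a mouse PGK promoter and a bacterial EM7 promoter drive NeoR/KanR, followed by a bGH poly(A) signal. This gives G418 selection in mammalian cells and should allow Cre-mediated removal of the marker afterwards.

Gas vesicles are hollow, gas-filled protein structures, and the associated work describes a drug-selectable acoustic reporter system for ultrasound imaging of human cells. This construct presumably works together with the other mARG cassettes, with G418 selecting for cells that carry this one.
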