Addgene plasmid #173793: PB-UBC-mARG3
Purpose: Mammalian acoustic reporter gene 1 cassette 3 on PB-UBC plasmid
Depositing lab: Xiaojun Lian. Depositing organization: Pennsylvania State University. Publication: A drug-selectable acoustic reporter gene system for human cell ultrasound imaging. Howells AR, Welch PJ, Kim J, Forest CR, Shi C, Lian XL. Bioeng Transl Med. 2023 Aug 2;9(2):e10584. doi: 10.1002/btm2.10584. eCollection 2024 Mar. PubMed 38435822.
Backbone
  Vector backbone: PB-UBC
  Vector type: Mammalian Expression
  Selectable markers: Neomycin (select with G418)
Growth in bacteria
  Bacterial resistance: Ampicillin, 100 μg/mL
  Growth temperature: 37°C
  Growth strain: NEB Stable
  Copy number: High Copy
Gene/Insert
  Gene/Insert name: GvpJ, F, G, L, K
  Promoter: UBC promoter
  Cloning method: Restriction Enzyme; 5′ cloning site EcoR1 (not destroyed); 3′ cloning site Hind III (not destroyed)
  Sequencing primers: 5′ M13 fwd; 3′ T3
Terms and licenses: Academic/Nonprofit Terms; Industry Terms: Not Available to Industry
How to cite: PB-UBC-mARG3 was a gift from Xiaojun Lian (Addgene plasmid # 173793 ; http://n2t.net/addgene:173793 ; RRID:Addgene_173793)
